LOCUS       Exported 7448 bp ds-DNA circular SYN 13-MAY-2021
DEFINITION  GoldenBraid level alpha luciferase reporter.
ACCESSION   .
VERSION     .
KEYWORDS    pEPYC-alpha-2rKN0009
SOURCE      synthetic DNA construct
  ORGANISM  synthetic DNA construct
REFERENCE   1 (bases 1 to 7448)
  AUTHORS   Cai YM, Kallam K, Tidd H, Gendarini G, Salzman A, Patron NJ
  TITLE     Rational design of minimal synthetic promoters for plants.
  JOURNAL   Nucleic Acids Res. 2020 Aug 28. pii: 5897334. doi:
            10.1093/nar/gkaa682.
  PUBMED    32856047
REFERENCE   2 (bases 1 to 7448)
  AUTHORS   .
  TITLE     Direct Submission
  JOURNAL   Exported May 13, 2021 from SnapGene Server 1.1.58
            http://www.snapgene.com
FEATURES             Location/Qualifiers
     source          1..7448
                     /organism="synthetic DNA construct"
                     /mol_type="other DNA"
     CDS             complement(1226..1855)
                     /codon_start=1
                     /product="stability protein from the Pseudomonas plasmid
                     pVS1 (Heeb et al., 2000)"
                     /label=pVS1 StaA
                     /translation="MKVIAVLNQKGGSGKTTIGTHLARALQLAGADVLLVDSDPQGSAR
                     DWAAVREDQPLTVVGIDRPTIDRDVKAIGRRDFVVIDGAPQAADLAVSAIKAADFVLIP
                     VQPSPYDIWATADLVELVKQRIEVTDGRLQAAFVVSRAIKGTRIGGEVAEALAGYELPI
                     LESRITQRVSYPGTAAAGTTVLESEPEGDAAREVQALAAEIKSKLI"
     misc_feature    3156..3180
                     /label=RB T-DNA repeat
                     /note="right border repeat from nopaline C58 T-DNA"
     CDS             3403..3912
                     /codon_start=1
                     /product="NanoLuc(R) luciferase"
                     /label=Nluc
                     /note="human codon-optimized"
                     /translation="MVFTLEDFVGDWRQTAGYNLDQVLEQGGVSSLFQNLGVSVTPIQR
                     IVLSGENGLKIDIHVIIPYEGLSGDQMGQIEKIFKVVYPVDDHHFKVILHYGTLVIDGV
                     TPNMIDYFGRPYEGIAVFDGKKITVTGTLWNGNKIIDERLINPDGSLLFRVTINGVTGW
                     RLCERIL"
     CDS             3976..3999
                     /codon_start=1
                     /product="FLAG(R) epitope tag, followed by an enterokinase
                     cleavage site"
                     /label=FLAG
                     /translation="DYKDDDDK"
     terminator      4015..4267
                     /label=NOS terminator
                     /note="nopaline synthase terminator and poly(A) signal"
     misc_feature    4295..4319
                     /label=LB T-DNA repeat
                     /note="left border repeat from nopaline C58 T-DNA"
     CDS             4752..5567
                     /codon_start=1
                     /gene="aph(3')-Ia"
                     /product="aminoglycoside phosphotransferase"
                     /label=KanR
                     /note="confers resistance to kanamycin in bacteria or G418
                     (Geneticin(R)) in eukaryotes"
                     /translation="MSHIQRETSCSRPRLNSNMDADLYGYKWARDNVGQSGATIYRLYG
                     KPDAPELFLKHGKGSVANDVTDEMVRLNWLTEFMPLPTIKHFIRTPDDAWLLTTAIPGK
                     TAFQVLEEYPDSGENIVDALAVFLRRLHSIPVCNCPFNSDRVFRLAQAQSRMNNGLVDA
                     SDFDDERNGWPVEQVWKEMHKLLPFSPDSVVTHGDFSLDNLIFDEGKLIGCIDVGRVGI
                     ADRYQDLAILWNCLGEFSPSLQKRLFQKYGIDNPDMNKLQFHLMLDEFF"
     primer_bind     complement(4825..4844)
                     /label=Kan-R
                     /note="Kanamycin resistance gene, reverse primer"
     rep_origin      5655..6243
                     /direction=RIGHT
                     /label=ori
                     /note="high-copy-number ColE1/pMB1/pBR322/pUC origin of
                     replication"
     primer_bind     6144..6163
                     /label=pBR322ori-F
                     /note="pBR322 origin, forward primer"
     primer_bind     6397..6414
                     /label=L4440
                     /note="L4440 vector, forward primer"
     misc_feature    6429..6569
                     /label=bom
                     /note="basis of mobility region from pBR322"
     primer_bind     complement(6495..6514)
                     /label=pRS-marker
                     /note="pRS vectors, use to sequence yeast selectable
                     marker"
     primer_bind     6655..6677
                     /label=pGEX 3'
                     /note="pGEX vectors, reverse primer"
     rep_origin      6913..7107
                     /label=pVS1 oriV
                     /note="origin of replication for the Pseudomonas plasmid
                     pVS1 (Heeb et al., 2000)"
     CDS             complement(7173..792)
                     /codon_start=1
                     /product="replication protein from the Pseudomonas plasmid
                     pVS1 (Heeb et al., 2000)"
                     /label=pVS1 RepA
                     /translation="GRKPSGPVQIGAALGDDLVEKLKAAQAAQRQRIEAEARPGESWQA
                     AADRIRKESRQPPAAGAPSIRKPPKGDEQPDFFVPMLYDVGTRDSRSIMDVAVFRLSKR
                     DRRAGEVIRYELPDGHVEVSAGPAGMASVWDYDLVLMAVSHLTESMNRYREGKGDKPGR
                     VFRPHVADVLKFCRRADGGKQKDDLVETCIRLNTTHVAMQRTKKAKNGRLVTVSEGEAL
                     ISRYKIVKSETGRPEYIEIELADWMYREITEGKNPDVLTVHPDYFLIDPGIGRFLYRLA
                     RRAAGKAEARWLFKTIYERSGSAGEFKKFCFTVRKLIGSNDLPEYDLKEEAGQAGPILV
                     MRYRNLIEGEASAGS"
ORIGIN
        1 ggggtgaacc gtcagcacgt ccgggttctt gccttctgtg atctcgcggt acatccaatc
       61 agctagctcg atctcgatgt actccggccg cccggtttcg ctctttacga tcttgtagcg
      121 gctaatcaag gcttcaccct cggataccgt caccaggcgg ccgttcttgg ccttcttcgt
      181 acgctgcatg gcaacgtgcg tggtgtttaa ccgaatgcag gtttctacca ggtcgtcttt
      241 ctgctttccg ccatcggctc gccggcagaa cttgagtacg tccgcaacgt gtggacggaa
      301 cacgcggccg ggcttgtctc ccttcccttc ccggtatcgg ttcatggatt cggttagatg
      361 ggaaaccgcc atcagtacca ggtcgtaatc ccacacactg gccatgccgg ccggccctgc
      421 ggaaacctct acgtgcccgt ctggaagctc gtagcggatc acctcgccag ctcgtcggtc
      481 acgcttcgac agacggaaaa cggccacgtc catgatgctg cgactatcgc gggtgcccac
      541 gtcatagagc atcggaacga aaaaatctgg ttgctcgtcg cccttgggcg gcttcctaat
      601 cgacggcgca ccggctgccg gcggttgccg ggattctttg cggattcgat cagcggccgc
      661 ttgccacgat tcaccggggc gtgcttctgc ctcgatgcgt tgccgctggg cggcctgcgc
      721 ggccttcaac ttctccacca ggtcatcacc cagcgccgcg ccgatttgta ccgggccgga
      781 tggtttgcga ccgtcacgcc gattcctcgg gcttgggggt tccagtgcca ttgcagggcc
      841 ggcagacaac ccagccgctt acgcctggcc aaccgcccgt tcctccacac atggggcatt
      901 ccacggcgtc ggtgcctggt tgttcttgat tttccatgcc gcctccttta gccgctaaaa
      961 ttcatctact catttattca tttgctcatt tactctggta gctgcgcgat ctattcagat
     1021 agcagctcgg taatggtctt gccttggcgt accgcgtaca tcttcagctt ggtgtgatcc
     1081 tccgccggca actgaaagtt gacccgcttc atggctggcg tgtctgccag gctggccaac
     1141 gttgcagcct tgctgctgcg tgcgctcgga cggccggcac ttagcgtgtt tgtgcttttg
     1201 ctcattttct ctttacctca ttaactcaaa tgagttttga tttaatttca gcggccagcg
     1261 cctggacctc gcgggcagcg tcgccctcgg gttctgattc aagaacggtt gtgccggcgg
     1321 cggcagtgcc tgggtagctc acgcgctgcg tgatacggga ctcaagaatg ggcagctcgt
     1381 acccggccag cgcctcggca acctcaccgc cgatgcgcgt gcctttgatc gcccgcgaca
     1441 cgacaaaggc cgcttgtagc cttccatccg tgacctcaat gcgctgctta accagctcca
     1501 ccaggtcggc ggtggcccat atgtcgtaag ggcttggctg caccggaatc agcacgaagt
     1561 cggctgcctt gatcgcggac acagccaagt ccgccgcctg gggcgctccg tcgatcacta
     1621 cgaagtcgcg ccggccgatg gccttcacgt cgcggtcaat cgtcgggcgg tcgatgccga
     1681 caacggttag cggttgatct tcccgcacgg ccgcccaatc gcgggcactg ccctggggat
     1741 cggaatcgac taacagaaca tcggccccgg cgagttgcag ggcgcgggct agatgggttc
     1801 cgatggtcgt cttgcctgac ccgcctttct ggttaagtac agcgataacc ttcatgcgtt
     1861 ccccttgcgt atttgtttat ttactcatcg gatcatatac gcagcgaccg catgacgcaa
     1921 gctgttttac tcaaatacac atcacctttt tagacggcgg cgctcggttt cttcagcggc
     1981 caagctggcc ggccaggccg ccagcttggc atcagacaaa ccggccagga tttcatgcag
     2041 ccgcacggtt gagaggtgcg cgggcggctc gaacacgtac ccggccgcga tcatctccgc
     2101 ctcgatctct tcggtaatga aaaacggttc gtcctggccg tcctggtgcg gtttcatgct
     2161 tgttcctctt ggcgttcatt ctcggcggcc gccagggcgt cggcctcggt caatgcgtcc
     2221 tcacggaagg caccgcgccg cctggcctcg gtgggcgtca cttcctcgct gcgctcaagt
     2281 gcgcggtaca gggtcgagcg atgcacgcca agcagtgcag ccgcctcttt cacggtgcgg
     2341 ccttcctggt cgatcagctc gcgggcgtgc gcgatctgtg ccggggtgag ggtagggcgg
     2401 gggccaaact tcacgcctcg ggccttggcg gcctcgcgcc cgctccgggt gcggtcgatg
     2461 attagggaac gctcgaactc ggcaatgccg gcgaacacgg tcaacaccat gcggccggcc
     2521 ggcgtggtgg tgtcggccca cggctctgcc aggctacgca ggcccgcgcc ggcctcctgg
     2581 atgcgctcgg caatgtccag taggtcgcgg gtgctgcggg ccaggcggtc tagcctggtc
     2641 actgtcacaa cgtcgccagg gcgtaggtgg tcaagcatcc tggccagctc cgggcggtcg
     2701 cgcctggtgc cggtgatctt ctcggaaaac agcttggtgc agccggccgc gtgcagttcg
     2761 gcccgttggt tggtcaagtc ctggtcgtcg gtgctgacgc gggcatagcc cagcaggcca
     2821 gcggcggcgc tcttgttcat ggcgtaatgt ctccggttct agtcgcaagt attctacttt
     2881 atgcgactaa aacacgcgac aagaaaacgc caggaaaagg gcagggcggc agcctgtcgc
     2941 gtaacttagg acttgtgcga catgtcgttt tcagatgacg gctgcactga acgtcagaag
     3001 ccgactgcac tatagcagcg gaggggttgg atcaaagtac tttgatcccg aggggaaccc
     3061 tgtggttggc atgcacatac aaatggacga acggataaac cttttcacgc ccttttaaat
     3121 atccgattat tctaataaac gctcttttct cttaggttta cccgccaata tatcctgtca
     3181 gatatcgtct caagcggagg ttatcacact tggtaattta gaagaagaaa cccataggtt
     3241 ctgtgggttt tttgggtaga agaagaaacc cataggttct gtgggttttt tgggtagaag
     3301 aagaaaccca taggttctgt gggttttttg ggtagaagaa gaaacccata gctatataat
     3361 gagaaacagg ggcaaatccc cgaaaacaaa taacgcgaag caatggtatt cacactcgaa
     3421 gatttcgttg gggactggcg acagacagcc ggctacaacc tggaccaagt ccttgaacag
     3481 ggaggtgtgt ccagtttgtt tcagaatctc ggggtgtccg taactccgat ccaaaggatt
     3541 gtcctgagcg gtgaaaatgg gctgaagatc gacatccatg tcatcatccc gtatgaaggt
     3601 ctgagcggcg accaaatggg ccagatcgaa aaaattttta aggtggtgta ccctgtggat
     3661 gatcatcact ttaaggtgat cctgcactat ggcacactgg taatcgacgg ggttacgccg
     3721 aacatgatcg actatttcgg acggccgtat gaaggcatcg ccgtgttcga cggcaaaaag
     3781 atcactgtaa cagggaccct gtggaacggc aacaaaatta tcgacgagcg cctgatcaac
     3841 cccgacggct ccctgctgtt ccgagtaacc atcaacggag tgaccggctg gcggctgtgc
     3901 gaacgcattc tggcttcgga ttataaggac catgacggag actataagga ccatgacctc
     3961 gacgctgcag cagcggatta taaggacgat gacgataagt gagcttgtca agcagatcgt
     4021 tcaaacattt ggcaataaag tttcttaaga ttgaatcctg ttgccggtct tgcgatgatt
     4081 atcatataat ttctgttgaa ttacgttaag catgtaataa ttaacatgta atgcatgacg
     4141 ttatttatga gatgggtttt tatgattaga gtcccgcaat tatacattta atacgcgata
     4201 gaaaacaaaa tatagcgcgc aaactaggat aaattatcgc gcgcggtgtc atctatgtta
     4261 ctagatcgac gcttgactga gacgatatcg ttatgtttac accacaatat atcctgccac
     4321 cagccagcca acagctcccc gaccggcagc tcggcacaaa atcaccactc gatacaggca
     4381 gcccatcagt ccgggacggc gtcagcggga gagccgttgt aaggcggcag actttgctca
     4441 tgttaccgat gctattcgga agaacggcaa ctaagctgcc gggtttgaaa cacggatgat
     4501 ctcgcggagg gtagcatgtt gattgtaacg atgacagagc gttgctgcct gtgatcaccg
     4561 cggtttcaaa atcggctccg tcgatactat gttatacgcc aactttgaaa acaactttga
     4621 aaaagctgtt ttctggtatt taaggtttta gaatgcaagg aacagtgaat tggagttcgt
     4681 cttgttataa ttagcttctt ggggtatctt taaatactgt agaaaagagg aaggaaataa
     4741 taagttctgt tatgagccat attcaacggg aaacgtcttg ctcaaggccg cgattaaatt
     4801 ccaacatgga tgctgattta tatgggtata aatgggctcg cgataatgtc gggcaatcag
     4861 gtgcgacaat ctaccgattg tatgggaagc ccgatgcgcc agagttgttt ctgaaacatg
     4921 gcaaaggtag cgttgccaat gatgttacag atgagatggt cagactaaac tggctgacgg
     4981 aatttatgcc tcttccgacc atcaagcatt ttatccgtac tcctgatgat gcatggttac
     5041 tcaccactgc gatcccaggg aaaacagcat tccaggtatt agaagaatat cctgattcag
     5101 gtgaaaatat tgttgatgcg ctggcagtgt tcctgcgccg gttgcattcg attcctgttt
     5161 gtaattgtcc ttttaacagc gatcgcgtat ttcgactcgc tcaggcgcaa tcacgaatga
     5221 ataacggttt ggttgatgcg agtgattttg atgacgagcg taatggctgg cctgttgaac
     5281 aagtctggaa agaaatgcat aaacttttgc cattctcacc ggattcagtc gtcactcatg
     5341 gtgatttctc acttgataac cttatttttg acgaggggaa attaataggt tgtattgatg
     5401 ttggacgagt cggaatcgca gaccgatacc aggatcttgc catcctatgg aactgcctcg
     5461 gtgagttttc tccttcatta cagaaacggc tttttcaaaa atatggtatt gataatcctg
     5521 atatgaataa attgcagttt catttgatgc tcgatgagtt tttctaatca cctagaatgc
     5581 atgaccaaaa tcccttaacg tgagttttcg ttccactgag cgtcagaccc cgtagaaaag
     5641 atcaaaggat cttcttgaga tccttttttt ctgcgcgtaa tctgctgctt gcaaacaaaa
     5701 aaaccaccgc taccagcggt ggtttgtttg ccggatcaag agctaccaac tctttttccg
     5761 aaggtaactg gcttcagcag agcgcagata ccaaatactg tccttctagt gtagccgtag
     5821 ttaggccacc acttcaagaa ctctgtagca ccgcctacat acctcgctct gctaatcctg
     5881 ttaccagtgg ctgctgccag tggcgataag tcgtgtctta ccgggttgga ctcaagacga
     5941 tagttaccgg ataaggcgca gcggtcgggc tgaacggggg gttcgtgcac acagcccagc
     6001 ttggagcgaa cgacctacac cgaactgaga tacctacagc gtgagctatg agaaagcgcc
     6061 acgcttcccg aagggagaaa ggcggacagg tatccggtaa gcggcagggt cggaacagga
     6121 gagcgcacga gggagcttcc agggggaaac gcctggtatc tttatagtcc tgtcgggttt
     6181 cgccacctct gacttgagcg tcgatttttg tgatgctcgt caggggggcg gagcctatgg
     6241 aaaaacgcca gcaacgcggc ctttttacgg ttcctggcct tttgctggcc ttttgctcac
     6301 atgttctttc ctgcgttatc ccctgattct gtggataacc gtattaccgc ctttgagtga
     6361 gctgataccg ctcgccgcag ccgaacgacc gagcgcagcg agtcagtgag cgaggaagcg
     6421 gaagagcgcc tgatgcggta ttttctcctt acgcatctgt gcggtatttc acaccgcata
     6481 tggtgcactc tcagtacaat ctgctctgat gccgcatagt taagccagta tacactccgc
     6541 tatcgctacg tgactgggtc atggctgcgc cccgacaccc gccaacaccc gctgacgcgc
     6601 cctgacgggc ttgtctgctc ccggcatccg cttacagaca agctgtgacc gtcaccggga
     6661 gctgcatgtg tcagaggttt tcaccgtcat caccgaaacg cgcgaggcag ggtgccttga
     6721 tgtgggcgcc ggcggtcgag tggcgacggc gcggcttgtc cgcgccctgg tagattgcct
     6781 ggccgtaggc cagccatttt tgagcggcca gcggccgcga taggccgacg cgaagcggcg
     6841 gggcgtaggg agcgcagcga ccgaagggta ggcgcttttt gcagctcttc ggctgtgcgc
     6901 tggccagaca gttatgcaca ggccaggcgg gttttaagag ttttaataag ttttaaagag
     6961 ttttaggcgg aaaaatcgcc ttttttctct tttatatcag tcacttacat gtgtgaccgg
     7021 ttcccaatgt acggctttgg gttcccaatg tacgggttcc ggttcccaat gtacggcttt
     7081 gggttcccaa tgtacgtgct atccacagga aagagtcctt ttcgaccttt ttcccctgct
     7141 agggcaattt gccctagcat ctgctccgta cattaggaac cggcggatgc ttcgccctcg
     7201 atcaggttgc ggtagcgcat gactaggatc gggccagcct gccccgcctc ctccttcaaa
     7261 tcgtactccg gcaggtcatt tgacccgatc agcttgcgca cggtgaaaca gaacttcttg
     7321 aactctccgg cgctgccact gcgttcgtag atcgtcttga acaaccatct ggcttctgcc
     7381 ttgcctgcgg cgcggcgtgc caggcggtag agaaaacggc cgatgccggg atcgatcaaa
     7441 aagtaatc
//
