[The description below was written by a language model from this plasmid's Addgene catalogue record and the feature table of its GenBank file.]
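Description:
pEPYCα2rKN0009 is a 7,448 bp GoldenBraid level α binary vector carrying a luciferase reporter for plant synthetic biology. It is built on a pDGB3 α2R-type backbone (the backbone name is partly garbled in the record). The plasmid has two replication systems. A high-copy ColE1/pUC-type origin with the pBR322 bom region supports propagation in E. coli. The pVS1 oriV, with its RepA replication protein and StaA stability protein, allows stable maintenance in Agrobacterium. Selection in bacteria is by kanamycin through an aph(3')-Ia gene, which lies outside the T-DNA.

The payload sits between the nopaline C58 right and left T-DNA border repeats, so it is the segment Agrobacterium would transfer into plant cells. It is a single transcription unit, recorded as MinSyn_066::LucN::Flag::nosT. MinSyn_066 is a minimal synthetic plant promoter that drives NanoLuc luciferase (annotated as human codon-optimized). A FLAG epitope tag annotated downstream of the luciferase allows immunodetection, and the cassette ends with the nopaline synthase terminator and poly(A) signal. The promoter is named in the catalogue entry but is not annotated in the feature table; it presumably occupies the unannotated stretch between the right border and the NanoLuc coding sequence. No plant selectable marker is annotated within the T-DNA. The unit was assembled with BsaI, and both sites were destroyed during cloning, as is usual for Type IIS assembly.

The construct comes from work on the rational design of minimal synthetic promoters for plants. In that setting, NanoLuc output reports the strength of the MinSyn_066 promoter. As a level α module, it should also be combinable with other GoldenBraid transcription units in higher-order assemblies.
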