Addgene plasmid #154616: pEPYCα2rKN0009
Purpose: GoldenBraid level α luciferase reporter
Depositing lab: Nicola Patron. Depositing organization: Earlham Institute. Publication: Rational design of minimal synthetic promoters for plants. Cai YM, Kallam K, Tidd H, Gendarini G, Salzman A, Patron NJ. Nucleic Acids Res. 2020 Aug 28. pii: 5897334. doi: 10.1093/nar/gkaa682. PubMed 32856047.
Backbone
  Vector backbone: pDGB3_?2R
  Vector type: Synthetic Biology
Growth in bacteria
  Bacterial resistance: Kanamycin, 50 μg/mL
  Growth temperature: 37°C
  Growth strain: NEB Stable
  Copy number: High Copy
Gene/Insert
  Gene/Insert name: MinSyn_066 Nanoluc expression cassette [MinSyn_066::LucN::Flag::nosT]
  Species: Synthetic
  Cloning method: Restriction Enzyme; 5′ cloning site BsaI (destroyed during cloning); 3′ cloning site BsaI (destroyed during cloning)
Terms and licenses: Academic/Nonprofit Terms; Industry Terms: Not Available to Industry
Depositor comments: Please visit https://www.biorxiv.org/content/10.1101/2020.05.14.095406v1 for bioRxiv preprint.
How to cite: pEPYCα2rKN0009 was a gift from Nicola Patron (Addgene plasmid # 154616 ; http://n2t.net/addgene:154616 ; RRID:Addgene_154616)
